>Addgene plasmid #81179 | pRetro-XT-PAK2-CFP(puro)-T402A | addgene full sequence | sequence record 338264 | Addgene NGS Result
TGACATTGATTATTGACTAGTTATTAATAGTAATCAATTACGGGGTCATTAGTTCATAGCCCATATATGG
AGTTCCGCGTTACATAACTTACGGTAAATGGCCCGCCTGGCTGACCGCCCAACGACCCCCGCCCATTGAC
GTCAATAATGACGTATGTTCCCATAGTAACGCCAATAGGGACTTTCCATTGACGTCAATGGGTGGAGTAT
TTACGGTAAACTGCCCACTTGGCAGTACATCAAGTGTATCATATGCCAAGTACGCCCCCTATTGACGTCA
ATGACGGTAAATGGCCCGCCTGGCATTATGCCCAGTACATGACCTTATGGGACTTTCCTACTTGGCAGTA
CATCTACGTATTAGTCATCGCTATTACCATGGTGATGCGGTTTTGGCAGTACATCAATGGGCGTGGATAG
CGGTTTGACTCACGGGGATTTCCAAGTCTCCACCCCATTGACGTCAATGGGAGTTTGTTTTGGCACCAAA
ATCAACGGGACTTTCCAAAATGTCGTAACAACTCCGCCCCATTGACGCAAATGGGCGGTAGGCGTGTACG
GTGGGAGGTCTATATAAGCAGAGCTCAATAAAAGAGCCCACAACCCCTCACTCGGCGCGCCAGTCTTCCG
ATAGACTGCGTCGCCCGGGTACCCGTATTCCCAATAAAGCCTCTTGCTGTTTGCATCCGAATCGTGGTCT
CGCTGTTCCTTGGGAGGGTCTCCTCTGAGTGATTGACTACCCACGACGGGGGTCTTTCATTTGGGGGCTC
GTCCGGGATTTGGAGACCCCTGCCCAGGGACCACCGACCCACCACCGGGAGGTAAGCTGGCCAGCAACTT
ATCTGTGTCTGTCCGATTGTCTAGTGTCTATGTTTGATGTTATGCGCCTGCGTCTGTACTAGTTAGCTAA
CTAGCTCTGTATCTGGCGGACCCGTGGTGGAACTGACGAGTTCTGAACACCCGGCCGCAACCCTGGGAGA
CGTCCCAGGGACTTTGGGGGCCGTTTTTGTGGCCCGACCTGAGGAAGGGAGTCGATGTGGAATCCGACCC
CGTCAGGATATGTGGTTCTGGTAGGAGACGAGAACCTAAAACAGTTCCCGCCTCCGTCTGAATTTTTGCT
TTCGGTTTGGAACCGAAGCCGCGCGTCTTGTCTGCTGCAGCGCTGCAGCATCGTTCTGTGTTGTCTCTGT
CTGACTGTGTTTCTGTATTTGTCTGAAAATTAGGGCCAGACTGTTACCACTCCCTTAAGTTTGACCTTAG
GTCACTGGAAAGATGTCGAGCGGATCGCTCACAACCAGTCGGTAGATGTCAAGAAGAGACGTTGGGTTAC
CTTCTGCTCTGCAGAATGGCCAACCTTTAACGTCGGATGGCCGCGAGACGGCACCTTTAACCGAGACCTC
ATCACCCAGGTTAAGATCAAGGTCTTTTCACCTGGCCCGCATGGACACCCAGACCAGGTCCCCTACATCG
TGACCTGGGAAGCCTTGGCTTTTGACCCCCCTCCCTGGGTCAAGCCCTTTGTACACCCTAAGCCTCCGCC
TCCTCTTCCTCCATCCGCCCCGTCTCTCCCCCTTGAACCTCCTCGTTCGACCCCGCCTCGATCCTCCCTT
TATCCAGCCCTCACTCCTTCTCTAGGCGCCGGAATTGAAGATCTGAGGCCCTTTCGTCTTCACTCGAGTT
TACTCCCTATCAGTGATAGAGAACGTATGTCGAGTTTACTCCCTATCAGTGATAGAGAACGATGTCGAGT
TTACTCCCTATCAGTGATAGAGAACGTATGTCGAGTTTACTCCCTATCAGTGATAGAGAACGTATGTCGA
GTTTACTCCCTATCAGTGATAGAGAACGTATGTCGAGTTTATCCCTATCAGTGATAGAGAACGTATGTCG
AGTTTACTCCCTATCAGTGATAGAGAACGTATGTCGAGGTAGGCGTGTACGGTGGGAGGCCTATATAAGC
AGAGCTCGTTTAGTGAACCGTCAGATCGCCTGGAGAAGGATCCGCGGCCGCTCGCCACCATGGTGAGCAA
GGGCGAGGAGCTGTTCACCGGGGTGGTGCCCATCCTGGTCGAGCTGGACGGCGACGTAAACGGCCACAAG
TTCAGCGTGTCCGGCGAGGGCGAGGGCGATGCCACCTACGGCAAGCTGACCCTGAAGTTCATCTGCACCA
CCGGCAAGCTGCCCGTGCCCTGGCCCACCCTCGTGACCACCCTGACCTGGGGCGTGCAGTGCTTCAGCCG
CTACCCCGACCACATGAAGCAGCACGACTTCTTCAAGTCCGCCATGCCCGAAGGCTACGTCCAGGAGCGC
ACCATCTTCTTCAAGGACGACGGCAACTACAAGACCCGCGCCGAGGTGAAGTTCGAGGGCGACACCCTGG
TGAACCGCATCGAGCTGAAGGGCATCGACTTCAAGGAGGACGGCAACATCCTGGGGCACAAGCTGGAGTA
CAACTACATCAGCCACAACGTCTATATCACCGCCGACAAGCAGAAGAACGGCATCAAGGCCAACTTCAAG
ATCCGCCACAACATCGAGGACGGCAGCGTGCAGCTCGCCGACCACTACCAGCAGAACACCCCCATCGGCG
ACGGCCCCGTGCTGCTGCCCGACAACCACTACCTGAGCACCCAGTCCGCCCTGAGCAAAGACCTCAACGA
GAAGCGCGATCACATGGTCCTGCTGGAGTTCGTGACCGCCGCCGGGATCACTCTCGGCATGGACGAGCTG
TACAAGTCCGGACTCAGATCTCGAGCTCAAGCTTCGAATTCTGCAGTCGACGGTACCGCGGGCCCATCAA
CAAGTTTGTACAAAAAAGCAGGCTTGATGTCTGATAACGGAGAACTGGAAGATAAGCCTCCAGCACCTCC
TGTGCGAATGAGCAGCACCATCTTTAGCACTGGAGGCAAAGACCCTTTGTCAGCCAATCACAGTTTGAAA
CCTTTGCCCTCTGTTCCAGAAGAGAAAAAGCCCAGGCATAAAATCATCTCCATATTCTCAGGCACAGAGA
AAGGAAGTAAAAAGAAAGAAAAGGAACGGCCAGAAATTTCTCCTCCATCTGATTTTGAGCACACCATCCA
TGTTGGCTTTGATGCTGTTACTGGAGAATTCACTGGCATGCCAGAACAGTGGGCTCGATTACTACAGACC
TCCAATATCACCAAACTAGAGCAAAAGAAGAATCCTCAGGCTGTGCTGGATGTCCTAAAGTTCTACGACT
CCAACACAGTGAAGCAGAAATATCTGAGCTTTACTCCTCCTGAGAAAGATGGCTTTCCTTCTGGAACACC
AGCACTGAATGCCAAGGGAACAGAAGCACCCGCAGTAGTGACAGAGGAGGAGGATGATGATGAAGAGACT
GCTCCTCCCGTTATTGCCCCGCGACCGGATCATACGAAATCAATTTACACACGGTCTGTAATTGACCCTG
TTCCTGCACCAGTTGGTGATTCACATGTTGATGGTGCTGCCAAGTCTTTAGACAAACAGAAAAAGAAGAC
TAAGATGACAGATGAAGAGATTATGGAGAAATTAAGAACTATCGTGAGCATAGGTGACCCTAAGAAAAAA
TATACAAGATATGAAAAAATTGGACAAGGGGCTTCTGGTACAGTTTTCACTGCTACTGACGTTGCACTGG
GACAGGAGGTTGCTATCAAACAAATTAATTTACAGAAACAGCCAAAGAAGGAACTGATCATTAACGAGAT
TCTGGTGATGAAAGAATTGAAAAATCCCAACATCGTTAACTTTTTGGACAGTTACCTGGTAGGAGATGAA
TTGTTTGTGGTCATGGAATACCTTGCTGGGGGGTCACTCACTGATGTGGTAACAGAAACGTGCATGGATG
AAGCACAGATTGCTGCTGTATGCAGAGAGTGTTTACAGGCATTGGAGTTTTTACATGCTAATCAAGTGAT
CCACAGAGACATCAAAAGTGACAATGTACTTTTGGGAATGGAAGGATCTGTTAAGCTCACTGACTTTGGT
TTCTGTGCCCAGATCACCCCTGAGCAGAGCAAACGCAGTGCCATGGTCGGAACGCCATACTGGATGGCAC
CAGAGGTGGTTACACGGAAAGCTTATGGCCCTAAAGTCGACATATGGTCTCTGGGTATCATGGCTATTGA
GATGGTAGAAGGAGAGCCTCCATACCTCAATGAAAATCCCTTGAGGGCCTTGTACCTAATAGCAACTAAT
GGAACCCCAGAACTTCAGAATCCAGAGAAACTTTCCCCAATATTTCGGGATTTCTTAAATCGATGTTTGG
AAATGGATGTGGAAAAAAGGGGTTCAGCCAAAGAATTATTACAGCATCCTTTCCTGAAACTGGCCAAACC
GTTATCTAGCTTGACACCACTGATCATGGCAGCTAAAGAAGCAATGAAGAGTAACCGTTAAGACCCAGCT
CGCGAACGCGTGAATTCTACCGGGTAGGGGAGGCGCTTTTCCCAAGGCAGTCTGGAGCATGCGCTTTAGC
AGCCCCGCTGGGCACTTGGCGCTACACAAGTGGCCTCTGGCCTCGCACACATTCCACATCCACCGGTAGG
CGCCAACCGGCTCCGTTCTTTGGTGGCCCCTTCGCGCCACCTTCTACTCCTCCCCTAGTCAGGAAGTTCC
CCCCCGCCCCGCAGCTCGCGTCGTGCAGGACGTGACAAATGGAAGTAGCACGTCTCACTAGTCTCGTGCA
GATGGACAGCACCGCTGAGCAATGGAAGCGGGTAGGCCTTTGGGGCAGCGGCCAATAGCAGCTTTGCTCC
TTCGCTTTCTGGGCTCAGAGGCTGGGAAGGGGTGGGTCCGGGGGCGGGCTCAGGGGCGGGGCGGGCGCCC
GAAGGTCCTCCGGAGGCCCGGCATTCTGCACGCTTCAAAAGCGCACGTCTGCCGCGCTGTTCTCCTCTTC
CTCATCTCCGGGCCTTTCGACCTGCAGCCCAAGCTTACCATGACCGAGTACAAGCCCACGGTGCGCCTCG
CCACCCGCGACGACGTCCCCAGGGCCGTACGCACCCTCGCCGCCGCGTTCGCCGACTACCCCGCCACGCG
CCACACCGTCGATCCGGACCGCCACATCGAGCGGGTCACCGAGCTGCAAGAACTCTTCCTCACGCGCGTC
GGGCTCGACATCGGCAAGGTGTGGGTCGCGGACGACGGCGCCGCGGTGGCGGTCTGGACCACGCCGGAGA
GCGTCGAAGCGGGGGCGGTGTTCGCCGAGATCGGCCCGCGCATGGCCGAGTTGAGCGGTTCCCGGCTGGC
CGCGCAGCAACAGATGGAAGGCCTCCTGGCGCCGCACCGGCCCAAGGAGCCCGCGTGGTTCCTGGCCACC
GTCGGCGTCTCGCCCGACCACCAGGGCAAGGGTCTGGGCAGCGCCGTCGTGCTCCCCGGAGTGGAGGCGG
CCGAGCGCGCCGGGGTGCCCGCCTTCCTGGAGACCTCCGCGCCCCGCAACCTCCCCTTCTACGAGCGGCT
CGGCTTCACCGTCACCGCCGACGTCGAGGTGCCCGAAGGACCGCGCACCTGGTGCATGACCCGCAAGCCC
GGTGCCTGACGCCCGCCCCACGACCCGCAGCGCCCGACCGAAAGGAGCGCACGACCCCATGCATCGGCGT
CTCGAGATATCAGTGGTCCAGGCTCTAGTTTTGACTCAACAATATCACCAGCTGAAGCCTATAGAGTACG
AGCCATAGATAAAATAAAAGATTTTATTTAGTCTCCAGAAAAAGGGGGGAATGAAAGACCCCACCTGTAG
GTTTGGCAAGCTAGCTTAAGTAACGCCATTTTGCAAGGCATGGAAAAATACATAACTGAGAATAGAGAAG
TTCAGATCAAGGTCAGGAACAGATGGAACAGGGTCGACCCTAGAGAACCATCAGATGTTTCCAGGGTGCC
CCAAGGACCTGAAATGACCCTGTGCCTTATTTGAACTAACCAATCAGTTCGCTTCTCGCTTCTGTTCGCG
CGCTTCTGCTCCCCGAGCTCAATAAAAGAGCCCACAACCCCTCACTCGGGGCGCCAGTCCTCCGATTGAC
TGAGTCGCCCGGGTACCCGTGTATCCAATAAACCCTCTTGCAGTTGCATCCGACTTGTGGTCTCGCTGTT
CCTTGGGAGGGTCTCCTCTGAGTGATTGACTACCCGTCAGCGGGGGTCTTTCATTTGGGGGCTCGTCCGG
GATCGGGAGACCCCTGCCCAGGGACCACCGACCCACCACCGGGAGGTAAGCTGGCTGCCTCGCGCGTTTC
GGTGATGACGGTGAAAACCTCTGACACATGCAGCTCCCGGAGACGGTCACAGCTTGTCTGTAAGCGGATG
CCGGGAGCAGACAAGCCCGTCAGGGCGCGTCAGCGGGTGTTGGCGGGTGTCGGGGCGCAGCCATGACCCA
GTCACGTAGCGATAGCGGAGTGTAGATCCGGCTGTGGAATGTGTGTCAGTTAGGGTGTGGAAAGTCCCCA
GGCTCCCCAGCAGGCAGAAGTATGCAAAGCATGCATCTCAATTAGTCAGCAACCAGGTGTGGAAAGTCCC
CAGGCTCCCCAGCAGGCAGAAGTATGCAAAGCATGCATCTCAATTAGTCAGCAACCATAGTCCCGCCCCT
AACTCCGCCCATCCCGCCCCTAACTCCGCCCAGTTCCGCCCATTCTCCGCCCCATGGCTGACTAATTTTT
TTTATTTATGCAGAGGCCGAGGCCGCCTCGGCCTCTGAGCTATTCCAGAAGTAGTGAGGAGGCTTTTTTG
GAGGCCTAGGCTTTTGCAAAAAGCTTACTGGCTTAACTATGCGGCATCAGAGCAGATTGTACTGAGAGTG
CACCATATGCGGTGTGAAATACCGCACAGATGCGTAAGGAGAAAATACCGCATCAGGCGCTCTTCCGCTT
CCTCGCTCACTGACTCGCTGCGCTCGGTCGTTCGGCTGCGGCGAGCGGTATCAGCTCACTCAAAGGCGGT
AATACGGTTATCCACAGAATCAGGGGATAACGCAGGAAAGAACATGTGAGCAAAAGGCCAGCAAAAGGCC
AGGAACCGTAAAAAGGCCGCGTTGCTGGCGTTTTTCCATAGGCTCCGCCCCCCTGACGAGCATCACAAAA
ATCGACGCTCAAGTCAGAGGTGGCGAAACCCGACAGGACTATAAAGATACCAGGCGTTTCCCCCTGGAAG
CTCCCTCGTGCGCTCTCCTGTTCCGACCCTGCCGCTTACCGGATACCTGTCCGCCTTTCTCCCTTCGGGA
AGCGTGGCGCTTTCTCATAGCTCACGCTGTAGGTATCTCAGTTCGGTGTAGGTCGTTCGCTCCAAGCTGG
GCTGTGTGCACGAACCCCCCGTTCAGCCCGACCGCTGCGCCTTATCCGGTAACTATCGTCTTGAGTCCAA
CCCGGTAAGACACGACTTATCGCCACTGGCAGCAGCCACTGGTAACAGGATTAGCAGAGCGAGGTATGTA
GGCGGTGCTACAGAGTTCTTGAAGTGGTGGCCTAACTACGGCTACACTAGAAGGACAGTATTTGGTATCT
GCGCTCTGCTGAAGCCAGTTACCTTCGGAAAAAGAGTTGGTAGCTCTTGATCCGGCAAACAAACCACCGC
TGGTAGCGGTGGTTTTTTTGTTTGCAAGCAGCAGATTACGCGCAGAAAAAAAGGATCTCAAGAAGATCCT
TTGATCTTTTCTACGGGGTCTGACGCTCAGTGGAACGAAAACTCACGTTAAGGGATTTTGGTCATGAGAT
TATCAAAAAGGATCTTCACCTAGATCCTTTTAAATTAAAAATGAAGTTTTAAATCAATCTAAAGTATATA
TGAGTAAACTTGGTCTGACAGTTACCAATGCTTAATCAGTGAGGCACCTATCTCAGCGATCTGTCTATTT
CGTTCATCCATAGTTGCCTGACTCCCCGTCGTGTAGATAACTACGATACGGGAGGGCTTACCATCTGGCC
CCAGTGCTGCAATGATACCGCGAGACCCACGCTCACCGGCTCCAGATTTATCAGCAATAAACCAGCCAGC
CGGAAGGGCCGAGCGCAGAAGTGGTCCTGCAACTTTATCCGCCTCCATCCAGTCTATTAATTGTTGCCGG
GAAGCTAGAGTAAGTAGTTCGCCAGTTAATAGTTTGCGCAACGTTGTTGCCATTGCTGCAGGCATCGTGG
TGTCACGCTCGTCGTTTGGTATGGCTTCATTCAGCTCCGGTTCCCAACGATCAAGGCGAGTTACATGATC
CCCCATGTTGTGCAAAAAAGCGGTTAGCTCCTTCGGTCCTCCGATCGTTGTCAGAAGTAAGTTGGCCGCA
GTGTTATCACTCATGGTTATGGCAGCACTGCATAATTCTCTTACTGTCATGCCATCCGTAAGATGCTTTT
CTGTGACTGGTGAGTACTCAACCAAGTCATTCTGAGAATAGTGTATGCGGCGACCGAGTTGCTCTTGCCC
GGCGTCAACACGGGATAATACCGCGCCACATAGCAGAACTTTAAAAGTGCTCATCATTGGAAAACGTTCT
TCGGGGCGAAAACTCTCAAGGATCTTACCGCTGTTGAGATCCAGTTCGATGTAACCCACTCGTGCACCCA
ACTGATCTTCAGCATCTTTTACTTTCACCAGCGTTTCTGGGTGAGCAAAAACAGGAAGGCAAAATGCCGC
AAAAAAGGGAATAAGGGCGACACGGAAATGTTGAATACTCATACTCTTCCTTTTTCAATATTATTGAAGC
ATTTATCAGGGTTATTGTCTCATGAGCGGATACATATTTGAATGTATTTAGAAAAATAAACAAATAGGGG
TTCCGCGCACATTTCCCCGAAAAGTGCCACCTGACGTCTAAGAAACCATTATTATCATGACATTAACCTA
TAAAAATAGGCGTATCACGAGGCCCTTTCGTCTTCAAGAATTAGCTTGGCCATTGCATACGTTGTATCCA
TATCATAATATGTACATTTATATTGGCTCATGTCCAACATTACCGCCATGT
Features (pLannotate 1.2.2; 21 found; start..end, strand, type, name):
      2..381     +  enhancer       CMV enhancer: human cytomegalovirus immediate early enhancer
    382..585     +  promoter       CMV promoter: human cytomegalovirus (CMV) immediate early promoter
    586..761     +  LTR            5' LTR (truncated): truncated long terminal repeat from Moloney murine sarcoma virus
    883..1157    +  misc_feature   MESV Ψ (fragment): packaging signal of murine embryonic stem cell virus
   1224..1640    +  CDS            gag (truncated): truncated Moloney murine leukemia virus (MMLV) gag gene lacking the start codon
   1676..1990    +  promoter       tight TRE promoter: Tet-responsive promoter PTight, consisting of seven tet operator sequences followed by the minimal CMV promoter
   2020..2737    +  CDS            ECFP (fragment): enhanced CFP mammalian codon-optimized
   2737..2795    +  misc_feature   MCS (fragment): multiple cloning site
   2800..2824    +  protein_bind   attB1: mutant version of attB; recombination site for the Gateway® BP reaction BP Clonase™
   2827..4398    +  CDS            PAK2: PAK2_HUMAN - Experimental evidence at protein level: Swiss-Prot protein existence level 1. Serine/threonine protein kinase that plays a role in a variety of different signaling pathways including cytoskeleton regulation, cell motility, cell cycle progression, apoptosis or proliferation. Acts as downstream effector of the small GTPases CDC42 and RAC1. Activation by the binding of active CDC42 and RAC1 results in a conformational change and a subsequent autophosphorylation on several serine and/or threonine residues. Full-length PAK2 stimulates cell survival and cell growth. Phosphorylates MAPK4
   4432..4919    +  promoter       PGK promoter: mouse phosphoglycerate kinase 1 promoter
   4940..5539    +  CDS            PuroR: puromycin N-acetyltransferase; pac from Streptomyces alboniger; confers resistance to puromycin
   5606..5678    +  CDS            env (fragment): murine leukemia virus gPr80 envelope polyprotein precursor; env; proteolytically cleaved into gp70SU and p15TM subunits
   5720..6145    +  LTR            3' LTR (ΔU3): self-inactivating 3' long terminal repeat (LTR) from Moloney murine leukemia virus
   6214..6254    +  CDS            rop (fragment): Rop protein, which maintains plasmids at low copy number; rop
   6356..6394    +  misc_feature   bom (fragment): basis of mobility region from pBR322
   6411..6740    +  promoter       SV40 promoter: SV40 enhancer and early promoter
   6746..6847    +  misc_feature   bom (fragment): basis of mobility region from pBR322
   7033..7621    -  rep_origin     ori: high-copy-number ColE1/pMB1/pBR322/pUC origin of replication
   7792..8652    -  CDS            AmpR: β-lactamase; bla; confers resistance to ampicillin, carbenicillin, and related antibiotics
   8653..8757    -  promoter       AmpR promoter: bla
