[The description below was written by a language model from this plasmid's Addgene catalogue record and pLannotate feature annotations shown in this document.]
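Description:
pRetro-XT-PAK2-CFP(puro)-T402A is a self-inactivating gammaretroviral expression vector built on the Clontech pRetroX-Tight-Pur backbone, designed for tetracycline-regulated expression of a kinase-inactive form of human PAK2 fused to CFP. In bacteria it is maintained through a high-copy ColE1/pUC-type origin and selected with ampicillin via the β-lactamase gene. The sequenced record is about 8.9 kb.

The viral genome is transcribed in packaging cells from a hybrid 5′ end in which the CMV enhancer and promoter are joined to a truncated LTR, followed by a Ψ packaging signal and a truncated, start-codon-deficient gag segment that aids encapsidation. The 3′ LTR carries a U3 deletion, so after reverse transcription and integration the LTR promoter activity is lost and internal promoters control expression. The first internal cassette uses the PTight Tet-responsive promoter (seven tet operators upstream of a minimal CMV promoter), which needs a Tet transactivator supplied separately. It drives an ECFP coding sequence placed N-terminal to PAK2, linked through residual multiple cloning site sequence and an attB1 Gateway site that indicates the insert passed through a recombination-cloning step. The PAK2 open reading frame carries the T402A substitution, which the record describes as rendering the kinase inactive. Downstream, a mouse PGK promoter drives puromycin N-acetyltransferase for selection of transduced mammalian cells.

The construct is suited to generating stable cell lines with inducible, fluorescently trackable expression of inactive PAK2. Such lines can serve as a control or dominant-interfering reagent in studies of Rac–Pak signalling, which the associated publication examines in the context of centrosomal Pak activity and mitotic spindle formation.
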