Addgene plasmid #81179: pRetro-XT-PAK2-CFP(puro)-T402A
Purpose: Retroviral vector for expression of kinase inactive PAK2 with a CFP fusion
Depositing lab: Angeliki Malliri. Depositing organization: Cancer Research UK Manchester Institute (CRUK-MI). Publication: Cdk1 phosphorylates the Rac activator Tiam1 to activate centrosomal Pak and promote mitotic spindle formation. Whalley HJ, Porter AP, Diamantopoulou Z, White GR, Castaneda-Saucedo E, Malliri A. Nat Commun. 2015 Jun 16;6:7437. doi: 10.1038/ncomms8437. PubMed 26078008.
Backbone
  Vector backbone: pRetroX-Tight-Pur
  Backbone manufacturer: Clontech
  Backbone size w/o insert (bp): 6567
  Vector type: Retroviral
  Selectable markers: Puromycin
Growth in bacteria
  Bacterial resistance: Ampicillin, 100 μg/mL
  Growth temperature: 30°C
  Growth strain: NEB Stable
  Copy number: High Copy
Gene/Insert
  Gene/Insert name: p21 (RAC1) activated kinase 2 (alt name: PAK2)
  Species: H. sapiens (human)
  Mutation: T402A
  Entrez Gene: PAK2 (a.k.a. KNO2, PAK65, PAKgamma)
  Promoter: P-tight TRE
  Tag / fusion protein: CFP (N terminal on insert)
  Cloning method: Restriction Enzyme; 5′ cloning site NotI (unknown if destroyed); 3′ cloning site NruI (unknown if destroyed)
  Sequencing primers: 5′ pBABE 5; 3′ MSCV-rev
Terms and licenses: Academic/Nonprofit Terms; Industry Terms: Not Available to Industry
How to cite: pRetro-XT-PAK2-CFP(puro)-T402A was a gift from Angeliki Malliri (Addgene plasmid # 81179 ; http://n2t.net/addgene:81179 ; RRID:Addgene_81179)
