>Addgene plasmid #81179 | pRetro-XT-PAK2-CFP(puro)-T402A | addgene partial sequence | sequence record 157875 | MSCV-rev 5'-CAGCGGGGCTGCTAAAGCGCATGC-3'
GAATTCACGCGTTCGCGAGCTGGGTCTTAACGGTTACTCTTCATTGCTTCTTTAGCTGCCATGATCAGTG
GTGTCAAGCTAGATAACGGTTTGGCCAGTTTCAGGAAAGGATGCTGTAATAATTCTTTGGCTGAACCCCT
TTTTTCCACATCCATTTCCAAACATCGATTTAAGAAATCCCGAAATATTGGGGAAAGTTTCTCTGGATTC
TGAAGTTCTGGGGTTCCATTAGTTGCTATTAGGTACAAGGCCCTCAAGGGATTTTCATTGAGGTATGGAG
GCTCTCCTTCTACCATCTCAATAGCCATGATACCCAGAGACCATATGTCGACTTTAGGGCCATAAGCTTT
CCGTGTAACCACCTCTGGTGCCATCCAGTATGGCGTTCCGACCATGGCACTGCGTTTGCTCTGCTCAGGG
GTGATCTGGGCACAGAAACCAAAGTCAGTGAGCTTAACAGATCCTTCCATTCCCAAAAGTACATTGTCAC
TTTTGATGTCTCTGTGGATCACTTGATTAGCATGTAAAAACTCCAATGCCTGTAAACACTCTCTGCATAC
AGCAGCAATCTGTGCTTCATCCATGCACGTTTCTGTTACCACATCA
