>Addgene plasmid #81179 | pRetro-XT-PAK2-CFP(puro)-T402A | addgene partial sequence | sequence record 157876 | pBABE5 5'-CTTTATCCAGCCCTCAC-3'
CTTTCGTCTTCACTCGAGTTTACTCCCTATCAGTGATAGAGAACGTATGTCGAGTTTACTCCCTATCAGT
GATAGAGAACGATGTCGAGTTTACTCCCTATCAGTGATAGAGAACGTATGTCGAGTTTACTCCCTATCAG
TGATAGAGAACGTATGTCGAGTTTACTCCCTATCAGTGATAGAGAACGTATGTCGAGTTTATCCCTATCA
GTGATAGAGAACGTATGTCGAGTTTACTCCCTATCAGTGATAGAGAACGTATGTCGAGGTAGGCGTGTAC
GGTGGGAGGCCTATATAAGCAGAGCTCGTTTAGTGAACCGTCAGATCGCCTGGAGAAGGATCCGCGGCCG
CTCGCCACCATGGTGAGCAAGGGCGAGGAGCTGTTCACCGGGGTGGTGCCCATCCTGGTCGAGCTGGACG
GCGACGTAAACGGCCACAAGTTCAGCGTGTCCGGCGAGGGCGAGGGCGATGCCACCTACGGCAAGCTGAC
CCTGAAGTTCATCTGCACCACCGGCAAGCTGCCCGTGCCCTGGCCCACCCTCGTGACCACCCTGACCTGG
GGCGTGCAGTGCTTCAGCCGCTACCCCGACCACATGAAGCAGCACGACTTCTTCAAGTCCGCCATGCCCG
AAGGCTACGTCCAGGAGCGCACCATCTTCTTCAAGGACGACGGCAACTACAAGACCCGCGCCGAGGTGAA
GTTCGAGGGCGACACCCTGGTGAACCGCATCGAGCTGAAGG
